>Addgene plasmid #168307 | pTL73 | addgene full sequence | sequence record 348906 | Addgene NGS Result
CGGTGCGGGCCTCTTCGCTATTACGCCAGATCCTTTTGTTGTTTCCGGGTGTACAATATGGACTTCCTCT
TTTCTGGCAACCAAACCCATACATCGGGATTCCTATAATACCTTCGTTGGTCTCCCTAACATGTAGGTGG
CGGAGGGGAGATATACAATAGAACAGATACCAGACAAGACATAATGGGCTAAACAAGACTACACCAATTA
CACTGCCTCATTGATGGTGGTACATAACGAACTAATACTGTAGCCCTAGACTTGATAGCCATCATCATAT
CGAAGTTTCACTACCCTTTTTCCATTTGCCATCTATTGAAGTAATAATAGGCGCATGCAACTTCTTTTCT
TTTTTTTTCTTTTCTCTCTCCCCCGTTGTTGTCTCACCATATCCGCAATGACAAAAAAATGATGGAAGAC
ACTAAAGGAAAAAATTAACGACAAAGACAGCACCAACAGATGTCGTTGTTCCAGAGCTGATGAGGGGTAT
CTCGAAGCACACGAAACTTTTTCCTTCCTTCATTCACGCACACTACTCTCTAATGAGCAACGGTATACGG
CCTTCCTTCCAGTTACTTGAATTTGAAATAAAAAAAAGTTTGCTGTCTTGCTATCAAGTATAAATAGACC
TGCAATTATTAATCTTTTGTTTCCTCGTCATTGTTCTCGTTCCCTTTCTTCCTTGTTTCTTTTTCTGCAC
AATATTTCAAGCTATACCAAGCATACAATCAACTCCAAGCTTGAAGCAAGCCTCCTGAAAGATGAAGCTA
CTGTCTTCTATCGAACAAGCATGCGATATTTGCCGACTTAAAAAGCTCAAGTGCTCCAAAGAAAAACCGA
AGTGCGCCAAGTGTCTGAAGAACAACTGGGAGTGTCGCTACTCTCCCAAAACCAAAAGGTCTCCGCTGAC
TAGGGCACATCTGACAGAAGTGGAATCAAGGCTAGAAAGACTGGAACAGCTATTTCTACTGATTTTTCCT
CGAGAAGACCTTGACATGATTTTGAAAATGGATTCTTTACAGGATATAAAAGCATTGTTAACAGGATTAT
TTGTACAAGATAATGTGAATAAAGATGCCGTCACAGATAGATTGGCTTCAGTGGAGACTGATATGCCTCT
AACATTGAGACAGCATAGAATAAGTGCGACATCATCATCGGAAGAGAGTAGTAACAAAGGTCAAAGACAG
TTGACTGTATCGCCGGAATTTGTAATACGACTCACTATAGGGCGAGCCGCCATCATGGAGGAGCAGAAGC
TGATCTCAGAGGAGGACCTGCATATGGCCATGGAGGCCGAATTCCGCAAAGAAATCATCATTCGCATGCA
GCCGGATAGCGACAAAGGCTGCAACAAAGCCCTGAAAGTGGCCGCCAGCGTTAGCGGTGTGGAAAGCGTG
ACCGTGACCGGTGCCGGCAAGGATCATCTGCTGGTGATTGGCGATTGCATGGATGCCGGCAAACTGACCC
GCAAACTGCAGAAAGAAGTGGGCGAAGCCGAAATTGTGGAACTGCGTACCCTGCCGGGTCGTACCACCAG
TGCCGTGAGCAAATAAGGATCCGTCGACCTGCAGCGGCCGCATAACTAGCATAACCCCTTGGGGCCTCTA
AACGGGTCTTGAGGGGTTTTTTGCGCGCTTGCAGCCAAGCTAATTCCGGGCGAATTTCTTATGATTTATG
ATTTTTATTATTAAATAAGTTATAAAAAAAATAAGTGTATACAAATTTTAAAGTGACTCTTAGGTTTTAA
AACGAAAATTCTTATTCTTGAGTAACTCTTTCCTGTAGGTCAGGTTGCTTTCTCAGGTATAGCATGAGGT
CGCTCTTATTGACCACACCTCTACCGGCATGCAAGCTTGGCGTAATCATGGTCATAGCTGTTTCCTGTGT
GAAATTGTTATCCGCTCACAATTCCACACAACATACGAGCCGGAAGCATAAAGTGTAAAGCCTGGGGTGC
CTAATGAGTGAGCTAACTCACATTAATTGCGTTGCGCTCACTGCCCGCTTTCCAGTCGGGAAACCTGTCG
TGCCAGCTGCATTAATGAATCGGCCAACGCGCGGGGAGAGGCGGTTTGCGTATTGGGCGCTCTTCCGCTT
CCTCGCTCACTGACTCGCTGCGCTCGGTCGTTCGGCTGCGGCGAGCGGTATCAGCTCACTCAAAGGCGGT
AATACGGTTATCCACAGAATCAGGGGATAACGCAGGAAAGAACATGTGAGCAAAAGGCCAGCAAAAGGCC
AGGAACCGTAAAAAGGCCGCGTTGCTGGCGTTTTTCCATAGGCTCCGCCCCCCTGACGAGCATCACAAAA
ATCGACGCTCAAGTCAGAGGTGGCGAAACCCGACAGGACTATAAAGATACCAGGCGTTTCCCCCTGGAAG
CTCCCTCGTGCGCTCTCCTGTTCCGACCCTGCCGCTTACCGGATACCTGTCCGCCTTTCTCCCTTCGGGA
AGCGTGGCGCTTTCTCATAGCTCACGCTGTAGGTATCTCAGTTCGGTGTAGGTCGTTCGCTCCAAGCTGG
GCTGTGTGCACGAACCCCCCGTTCAGCCCGACCGCTGCGCCTTATCCGGTAACTATCGTCTTGAGTCCAA
CCCGGTAAGACACGACTTATCGCCACTGGCAGCAGCCACTGGTAACAGGATTAGCAGAGCGAGGTATGTA
GGCGGTGCTACAGAGTTCTTGAAGTGGTGGCCTAACTACGGCTACACTAGAAGAACAGTATTTGGTATCT
GCGCTCTGCTGAAGCCAGTTACCTTCGGAAAAAGAGTTGGTAGCTCTTGATCCGGCAAACAAACCACCGC
TGGTAGCGGTGGTTTTTTTGTTTGCAAGCAGCAGATTACGCGCAGAAAAAAAGGATCTCAAGAAGATCCT
TTGATCTTTTCTACGGGGTCTGACGCTCAGTGGAACGAAAACTCACGTTAAGGGATTTTGGTCATGAGAT
TATCAAAAAGGATCTTCACCTAGATCCTTTTAAATTAAAAATGAAGTTTTAAATCAATCTAAAGTATATA
TGAGTAACCTGAGGCTATGGCAGGGCCTGCCGCCCCGACGTTGGCTGCGAGCCCTGGGCCTTCACCCGAA
CTTGGGGGGTGGGGTGGGGAAAAGGAAGAAACGCGGGCGTATTGGCCCCAATGGGGTCTCGGTGGGGTAT
CGACAGAGTGCCAGCCCTGGGACCGAACCCCGCGTTTATGAACAAACGACCCAACACCGTGCGTTTTATT
CTGTCTTTTTATTGCCGTCATAGCGCGGGTTCCTTCCGGTATTGTCTCCTTCCGTGTTTCAGTTAGCCTC
CCCCTAGGGTGGGCGAAGAACTCCAGCATGAGATCCCCGCGCTGGAGGATCATCCAGCCGGCGTCCCGGA
AAACGATTCCGAAGCCCAACCTTTCATAGAAGGCGGCGGTGGAATCGAAATCTCGTGATGGCAGGTTGGG
CGTCGCTTGGTCGGTCATTTCGAACCCCAGAGTCCCGCTCAGAAGAACTCGTCAAGAAGGCGATAGAAGG
CGATGCGCTGCGAATCGGGAGCGGCGATACCGTAAAGCACGAGGAAGCGGTCAGCCCATTCGCCGCCAAG
CTCTTCAGCAATATCACGGGTAGCCAACGCTATGTCCTGATAGCGGTCCGCCACACCCAGCCGGCCACAG
TCGATGAATCCAGAAAAGCGGCCATTTTCCACCATGATATTCGGCAAGCAGGCATCGCCATGAGTCACGA
CGAGATCCTCGCCGTCGGGCATGCTCGCCTTGAGCCTGGCGAACAGTTCGGCTGGCGCGAGCCCCTGATG
CTCTTCGTCCAGATCATCCTGATCGACAAGACCGGCTTCCATCCGAGTACGTGCTCGCTCGATGCGATGT
TTCGCTTGGTGGTCGAATGGGCAGGTAGCCGGATCAAGCGTATGCAGCCGCCGCATTGCATCAGCCATGA
TGGATACTTTCTCGGCAGGAGCAAGGTGAGATGACAGGAGATCCTGCCCCGGCACTTCGCCCAATAGCAG
CCAGTCCCTTCCCGCTTCAGTGACAACGTCGAGCACAGCTGCGCAAGGAACGCCCGTCGTGGCCAGCCAC
GATAGCCGCGCTGCCTCGTCTTGCAGTTCATTCAGGGCACCGGACAGGTCGGTCTTGACAAAAAGAACCG
GGCGCCCCTGCGCTGACAGCCGGAACACGGCGGCATCAGAGCAGCCGATTGTCTGTTGTGCCCAGTCATA
GCCGAATAGCCTCTCCACCCAAGCGGCCGGAGAACCTGCGTGCAATCCATCTTGTTCAATCATACTCTTC
CTTTTTCAATATTATTGAAGCATTTATCAGGGTTATTGTCTCATGAGCGGATACATATTTGAATGTATTT
AGAAAAATAAACAAATAGGGGTTCCGCGCACATTTCCCCGAAAAGTGCCACCTGAACGAAGCATCTGTGC
TTCATTTTGTAGAACAAAAATGCAACGCGAGAGCGCTAATTTTTCAAACAAAGAATCTGAGCTGCATTTT
TACAGAACAGAAATGCAACGCGAAAGCGCTATTTTACCAACGAAGAATCTGTGCTTCATTTTTGTAAAAC
AAAAATGCAACGCGAGAGCGCTAATTTTTCAAACAAAGAATCTGAGCTGCATTTTTACAGAACAGAAATG
CAACGCGAGAGCGCTATTTTACCAACAAAGAATCTATACTTCTTTTTTGTTCTACAAAAATGCATCCCGA
GAGCGCTATTTTTCTAACAAAGCATCTTAGATTACTTTTTTTCTCCTTTGTGCGCTCTATAATGCAGTCT
CTTGATAACTTTTTGCACTGTAGGTCCGTTAAGGTTAGAAGAAGGCTACTTTGGTGTCTATTTTCTCTTC
CATAAAAAAAGCCTGACTCCACTTCCCGCGTTTACTGATTACTAGCGAAGCTGCGGGTGCATTTTTTCAA
GATAAAGGCATCCCCGATTATATTCTATACCGATGTGGATTGCGCATACTTTGTGAACAGAAAGTGATAG
CGTTGATGATTCTTCATTGGTCAGAAAATTATGAACGGTTTCTTCTATTTTGTCTCTATATACTACGTAT
AGGAAATGTTTACATTTTCGTATTGTTTTCGATTCACTCTATGAATAGTTCTTACTACAATTTTTTTGTC
TAAAGAGTAATACTAGAGATAAACATAAAAAATGTAGAGGTCGAGTTTAGATGCAAGTTCAAGGAGCGAA
AGGTGGATGGGTAGGTTATATAGGGATATAGCACAGAGATATATAGCAAAGAGATACTTTTGAGCAATGT
TTGTGGAAGCGGTATTCGCAATATTTTAGTAGCTCGTTACAGTCCGGTGCGTTTTTGGTTTTTTGAAAGT
GCGTCTTCAGAGCGCTTTTGGTTTTCAAAAGCGCTCTGAAGTTCCTATACTTTCTAGAGAATAGGAACTT
CGGAATAGGAACTTCAAAGCGTTTCCGAAAACGAGCGCTTCCGAAAATGCAACGCGAGCTGCGCACATAC
AGCTCACTGTTCACGTCGCACCTATATCTGCGTGTTGCCTGTATATATATATACATGAGAAGAACGGCAT
AGTGCGTGTTTATGCTTAAATGCGTACTTATATGCGTCTATTTATGTAGGATGAAAGGTAGTCTAGTACC
TCCTGTGATATTATCCCATTCCATGCGGGGTATCGTATGCTTCCTTCAGCACTACCCTTTAGCTGTTCTA
TATGCTGCCACTCCTCAATTGGATTAGTCTCATCCTTCAATGCTATCATTTCCTTTGATATTGGATCATA
CTAAGAAACCATTATTATCATGACATTAACCTATAAAAATAGGCGTATCACGAGGCCCTTTCGTCTCGCG
CGTTTCGGTGATGACGGTGAAAACCTCTGACACATGCAGCTCCCGGAGACGGTCACAGCTTGTCTGTAAG
CGGATGCCGGGAGCAGACAAGCCCGTCAGGGCGCGTCAGCGGGTGTTGGCGGGTGTCGGGGCTGGCTTAA
CTATGCGGCATCAGAGCAGATTGTACTGAGAGTGCACCATAGATCAACGACATTACTATATATATAATAT
AGGAAGCATTTAATAGAACAGCATCGTAATATATGTGTACTTTGCAGTTATGACGCCAGATGGCAGTAGT
GGAAGATATTCTTTATTGAAAAATAGCTTGTCACCTTACGTACAATCTTGATCCGGAGCTTTTCTTTTTT
TGCCGATTAAGAATTAATTCGGTCGAAAAAAGAAAAGGAGAGGGCCAAGAGGGAGGGCATTGGTGACTAT
TGAGCACGTGAGTATACGTGATTAAGCACACAAAGGCAGCTTGGAGTATGTCTGTTATTAATTTCACAGG
TAGTTCTGGTCCATTGGTGAAAGTTTGCGGCTTGCAGAGCACAGAGGCCGCAGAATGTGCTCTAGATTCC
GATGCTGACTTGCTGGGTATTATATGTGTGCCCAATAGAAAGAGAACAATTGACCCGGTTATTGCAAGGA
AAATTTCAAGTCTTGTAAAAGCATATAAAAATAGTTCAGGCACTCCGAAATACTTGGTTGGCGTGTTTCG
TAATCAACCTAAGGAGGATGTTTTGGCTCTGGTCAATGATTACGGCATTGATATCGTCCAACTGCATGGA
GATGAGTCGTGGCAAGAATACCAAGAGTTCCTCGGTTTGCCAGTTATTAAAAGACTCGTATTTCCAAAAG
ACTGCAACATACTACTCAGTGCAGCTTCACAGAAACCTCATTCGTTTATTCCCTTGTTTGATTCAGAAGC
AGGTGGGACAGGTGAACTTTTGGATTGGAACTCGATTTCTGACTGGGTTGGAAGGCAAGAGAGCCCCGAA
AGCTTACATTTTATGTTAGCTGGTGGACTGACGCCAGAAAATGTTGGTGATGCGCTTAGATTAAATGGCG
TTATTGGTGTTGATGTAAGCGGAGGTGTGGAGACAAATGGTGTAAAAGACTCTAACAAAATAGCAAATTT
CGTCAAAAATGCTAAGAAATAGGTTATTACTGAGTAGTATTTATTTAAGTATTGTTTGTGCACTTGCCGA
TCTATGCGGTGTGAAATACCGCACAGATGCGTAAGGAGAAAATACCGCATCAGGAAATTGTAAGCGTTAA
TATTTTGTTAAAATTCGCGTTAAATTTTTGTTAAATCAGCTCATTTTTTAACCAATAGGCCGAAATCGGC
AAAATCCCTTATAAATCAAAAGAATAGACCGAGATAGGGT
[37 nt withheld, positions 7181-7217]
AAAGAACGTGGACTCCAACGTCAAAGG
[49 nt withheld, positions 7245-7293]
T
[91 nt withheld, positions 7295-7385]
G
[124 nt withheld, positions 7387-7510]
CCATTCGCCATTCAGGCTGCGCAACTGTTGGGAAGGGCGAT
Features (pLannotate 1.2.2; 23 found; start..end, strand, type, name):
     30..734     +  promoter       ADH1 promoter: S. cerevisiae ADH1; promoter for alcohol dehydrogenase 1
    762..1202    +  CDS            GAL4 DNA binding domain: DNA binding domain of the GAL4 transcriptional activator; Saccharomyces cerevisiae GAL4 (truncated)
   1213..1231    +  promoter       T7 promoter: promoter for bacteriophage T7 RNA polymerase
   1586..1633    +  terminator     T7 terminator: transcription terminator for bacteriophage T7 RNA polymerase
   1660..1847    +  terminator     ADH1 terminator: S. cerevisiae ADH1; transcription terminator for the S. cerevisiae alcohol dehydrogenase 1 (ADH1) gene
   1895..1911    -  protein_bind   lac operator: The lac repressor binds to the lac operator to inhibit transcription in E. coli. This inhibition can be relieved by adding lactose or isopropyl-β-D-thiogalactopyranoside (IPTG). lac repressor encoded by lacI
   1919..1949    -  promoter       lac promoter: promoter for the E. coli lac operon
   1964..1985    -  protein_bind   CAP binding site: CAP binding activates transcription in the presence of cAMP. E. coli catabolite activator protein
   1998..2090    -  CDS            lacI (fragment): lac repressor; lacI; The lac repressor binds to the lac operator to inhibit transcription in E. coli. This inhibition can be relieved by adding lactose or isopropyl-β-D-thiogalactopyranoside (IPTG).
   2273..2861    -  rep_origin     ori: high-copy-number ColE1/pMB1/pBR322/pUC origin of replication
   3083..3099    +  polyA_signal   bGH poly(A) signal (fragment): bovine growth hormone polyadenylation signal
   3190..3237    -  polyA_signal   HSV TK poly(A) signal: herpes simplex virus thymidine kinase polyadenylation signal (Cole and Stacy, 1985)
   3296..3448    -  CDS            ble (fragment): BLE_KLEPN - Experimental evidence at protein level: Swiss-Prot protein existence level 1. Binding protein with a strong affinity to the bleomycin family of antibiotics. Binds to CL990; an antimitotic-antibiotic compound. From Klebsiella pneumoniae.
   3469..4263    -  CDS            NeoR/KanR: aminoglycoside phosphotransferase from Tn5; aph(3')-II (or nptII); confers resistance to neomycin, kanamycin, and G418 (Geneticin®)
   4264..4368    -  promoter       AmpR promoter: bla
   4395..5737    -  rep_origin     2μ ori: yeast 2μ plasmid origin of replication
   5805..5840    +  CDS            rop (fragment): Rop protein, which maintains plasmids at low copy number; rop
   5942..5991    +  misc_feature   bom (fragment): basis of mobility region from pBR322
   6130..6277    +  promoter       TRP1 promoter: S. cerevisiae TRP1
   6278..6952    +  CDS            TRP1: phosphoribosylanthranilate isomerase, required for tryptophan biosynthesis; S. cerevisiae TRP1; yeast auxotrophic marker
   7003..7054    +  misc_feature   bom (fragment): basis of mobility region from pBR322
   7082..7510    -  rep_origin     f1 ori (sequence partly withheld): f1 bacteriophage origin of replication; arrow indicates direction of (+) strand synthesis
   7514..29      -  CDS            lacZα (fragment) (across the origin): LacZα fragment of β-galactosidase; lacZ fragment
