[The description below was written by a language model from this plasmid's Addgene catalogue record and pLannotate feature annotations shown in this document.]
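Description:
pTL73 is a yeast two-hybrid bait plasmid built on the pGBKT7 backbone, a yeast expression shuttle vector. In E. coli it replicates from a high-copy ColE1/pUC-type origin and is selected with kanamycin through the Tn5 aminoglycoside phosphotransferase gene (NeoR/KanR), which is driven here by the AmpR (bla) promoter. In Saccharomyces cerevisiae it is maintained episomally by the 2μ origin and selected by tryptophan prototrophy through the TRP1 marker and its own promoter. An f1 origin is also present, along with several short backbone remnants (lac promoter/operator, lacZα, lacI, rop, bom and ble fragments) that have no evident role in the construct's function.

The expression cassette runs from the yeast ADH1 promoter through the GAL4 DNA-binding domain, followed by a T7 promoter, the cloning region, a T7 terminator and the ADH1 terminator. The catalogue lists the insert as Si944233277 from Setaria italica (foxtail millet). It is not annotated in the feature table, but the unannotated interval between the T7 promoter and T7 terminator is where it would be expected to sit, presumably as an in-frame fusion to the GAL4 DNA-binding domain. The cloning method is not recorded, and neither the function of the encoded protein nor the exact fusion junction is stated. In yeast, the ADH1 promoter drives constitutive expression of the fusion, which activates GAL4-responsive reporters only when it interacts with a partner fused to an activation domain on a companion prey plasmid. The T7 promoter in principle allows in vitro transcription of the insert without the GAL4 domain. The associated publication concerns host-target binding by a blast fungus effector, which suggests the plasmid was used to test such plant protein–effector interactions.
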