Addgene plasmid #168307: pTL73
Purpose: pGBKT7 yeast two-hybrid plasmid
Depositing lab: Sophien Kamoun. Depositing organization: Sainsbury Laboratory, Norwich. Publication: A single amino acid polymorphism in a conserved effector of the multihost blast fungus pathogen expands host-target binding spectrum. Bentham AR, Petit-Houdenot Y, Win J, Chuma I, Terauchi R, Banfield MJ, Kamoun S, Langner T. PLoS Pathog. 2021 Nov 10;17(11):e1009957. doi: 10.1371/journal.ppat.1009957. eCollection 2021 Nov. PubMed 34758051.
Backbone
  Vector backbone: pGBKT7
  Vector type: Yeast Expression
Growth in bacteria
  Bacterial resistance: Kanamycin, 50 μg/mL
  Growth temperature: 37°C
  Growth strain: DH5alpha
  Copy number: High Copy
Gene/Insert
  Gene/Insert name: Si944233277
  Species: Setaria italica
  Cloning method: Unknown
Terms and licenses: Academic/Nonprofit Terms; Industry Terms: Not Available to Industry
How to cite: pTL73 was a gift from Sophien Kamoun (Addgene plasmid # 168307 ; http://n2t.net/addgene:168307 ; RRID:Addgene_168307)
