>Addgene plasmid #168307 | pTL73 | depositor partial sequence | sequence record 326407 | insert
GAATTCCGCAAAGAAATCATCATTCGCATGCAGCCGGATAGCGACAAAGGCTGCAACAAAGCCCTGAAAG
TGGCCGCCAGCGTTAGCGGTGTGGAAAGCGTGACCGTGACCGGTGCCGGCAAGGATCATCTGCTGGTGAT
TGGCGATTGCATGGATGCCGGCAAACTGACCCGCAAACTGCAGAAAGAAGTGGGCGAAGCCGAAATTGTG
GAACTGCGTACCCTGCCGGGTCGTACCACCAGTGCCGTGAGCAAATAAGGATCC
